Addgene plasmid #23122: pET21b-Tipin-His
Depositing lab: Aziz Sancar. Depositing organization: University of North Carolina at Chapel Hill. Publication: Tipin-replication protein A interaction mediates Chk1 phosphorylation by ATR in response to genotoxic stress. Kemp MG, Akan Z, Yilmaz S, Grillo M, Smith-Roe SL, Kang TH, Cordeiro-Stone M, Kaufmann WK, Abraham RT, Sancar A, Unsal-Kacmaz K. J Biol Chem. 2010 May 28;285(22):16562-71. doi: 10.1074/jbc.M110.110304. Epub 2010 Mar 15. PubMed 20233725.
Backbone
  Vector backbone: pET21b
  Backbone manufacturer: Novagen
  Backbone size w/o insert (bp): 5443
  Vector type: Bacterial Expression
Growth in bacteria
  Bacterial resistance: Ampicillin, 100 μg/mL
  Growth temperature: 37°C
  Growth strain: DH5alpha
  Copy number: Unknown
Gene/Insert
  Gene/Insert name: Tipin (alt name: Timeless-interacting protein)
  Species: H. sapiens (human)
  Insert size (bp): 903
  Entrez Gene: TIPIN
  Tag / fusion protein: His (C terminal on backbone)
  Cloning method: Restriction Enzyme; 5′ cloning site NdeI (not destroyed); 3′ cloning site XhoI (not destroyed)
  Sequencing primers: 5′ T7; 3′ T7 terminator primer
Terms and licenses: Academic/Nonprofit Terms; Industry Terms: Not Available to Industry
How to cite: pET21b-Tipin-His was a gift from Aziz Sancar (Addgene plasmid # 23122 ; http://n2t.net/addgene:23122 ; RRID:Addgene_23122)
