[The description below was written by a language model from this plasmid's Addgene catalogue record.]
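Description:
pET21b-Tipin-His is a bacterial expression plasmid built on the Novagen pET21b backbone (about 5.4 kb without insert) and carrying the human TIPIN coding sequence, which encodes the Timeless-interacting protein. The roughly 900 bp insert was placed between the NdeI and XhoI sites, both of which remain intact. Cloning at NdeI puts the gene's start codon directly at the vector's translation initiation site. Cloning at XhoI joins the open reading frame in frame to the backbone-encoded C-terminal His tag. The plasmid is selected with ampicillin and is maintained in a standard cloning strain. The record lists its copy number as unknown.

No feature table accompanies the record, so regulatory elements can only be inferred from the backbone. The pET21 series is generally driven by a T7 promoter under lac operator control and ends in a T7 terminator, which is consistent with the T7 and T7 terminator sequencing primers listed. Such vectors need a host that supplies T7 RNA polymerase for induced expression, whereas the recorded growth strain serves only for propagation. The His tag allows the recombinant protein to be purified by immobilised metal affinity chromatography.

The associated publication concerns the interaction between Tipin and replication protein A and its role in Chk1 phosphorylation by ATR after genotoxic stress. This suggests the construct was used to produce purified human Tipin for biochemical studies of the replication checkpoint, such as protein interaction or kinase assays, although the record does not spell out specific applications.
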