>Addgene plasmid #23122 | pET21b-Tipin-His | addgene partial sequence | sequence record 28987 | 23122 ith T7-term
GANGCTCCTTCGGGCTTGTAGCAGCCGGATCTCAGTGGTGGTGGTGGTGGTGCTCGAGTGCTCTAGCTTC
AGTAATATTTCTGGATGTAGCATCAAGTTGCTGTTGCACATTTTTAAAAGACTGGTCCAGCAGTGTTTCC
TCTTCATTTAAAGTATTGGCAATAGCATCATTACATGGATTGTCCAGAATGTCTTCGTTTAATCCATTTG
ACTCCTCCTTTTGATCCTCATCAGTATTAACCTCTTCAACCGTGTGTGCCCTGGGTGTATTCATTAACAT
ATCATTTCCTAGGGTCTGACTATTACTCAGCAGCTTTGCCTGCCTTCTTTCCAAGGCCAGTTGTTTATTT
CTCTCAATTCTTTGTTGTTGCTCTTCTGTTAGGCTTCTACTTAACTCAGAAGCAAACATCTCACTTTCAG
ATAAGTTTGTCAGAAAGGGATCTAATTCAGTAGAAGTGACATCATGTTCATTATTCTCCGCAACTTCATC
ATTATTGCTAACAAAATCTTCATGTAAAATAGGGAGATCAAGTCGAATTCGTTTTAAACAGGTCTGAACT
TCCTTTTTACTTCCCAGGTATTCAACTCTGTCAATAAAATCCTCAAACTGCAGTTTAGGGAATAGCCTAT
GTGCCCAGTGCTCCATGTGGCTGATANCACTTTCANGNNTGCCC
